>Addgene plasmid #187883 | UAS-4x(tRNA::axed{sgRNA}) | addgene full sequence | sequence record 372285 | Addgene NGS Result
CTGTCCTCCGAGCGGAGTACTGTCCTCCGAGCGGAGACTCTAGCGAGCTCGCCCGGGGATCGAGCGCAGC
GGTATAAAAGGGCGCGGGGTGGCTGAGAGCATCAGTTGTGAATGAATGTTCGAGCCGAGCAGACGTGCCG
CTGCCTTCGTTAATATCCTTTGAATAAGCCAACTTTGAATCACAAGACGCATACCAAACGAATTCGGGCT
TTGAGTGTGTGTAGACATCAAGCATCGGTGGTTCAGTGGTAGAATGCTCGCCTGCCACGCGGGCGGCCCG
GGTTCGATTCCCGGCCGATGCAGGGGGGGGCGCACTGGGCGCGTTTCAGAGCTATGCTGGAAACAGCATA
GCAAGTTGAAATAAGGCTAGTCCGTTATCAACTTGAAAAAGTGGCACCGAGTCGGTGCTAACAAAGCACC
AGTGGTCTAGTGGTAGAATAGTACCCTGCCACGGTACAGACCCGGGTTCGATTCCCGGCTGGTGCAGGGG
GTCGGCCCACGGAGGAGTTTCAGAGCTATGCTGGAAACAGCATAGCAAGTTGAAATAAGGCTAGTCCGTT
ATCAACTTGAAAAAGTGGCACCGAGTCGGTGCTAACAAAGCACCAGTGGTCTAGTGGTAGAATAGTACCC
TGCCACGGTACAGACCCGGGTTCGATTCCCGGCTGGTGCAGGTGCGACGGTTCTCCGGCGGTTTCAGAGC
TATGCTGGAAACAGCATAGCAAGTTGAAATAAGGCTAGTCCGTTATCAACTTGAAAAAGTGGCACCGAGT
CGGTGCTAACAAAGCACCAGTGGTCTAGTGGTAGAATAGTACCCTGCCACGGTACAGACCCGGGTTCGAT
TCCCGGCTGGTGCAGGGATCACCACCCAGGAGACGTTTTAGAGCTAGAAATAGCAAGTTAAAATAAGGCT
AGTCCGTTATCAACTTGAAAAAGTGGCACCGAGTCGGTGCTAACAAAGCACCAGTGGTCTAGTGGTAGAA
TAGTACCCTGCCACGGTACAGACCCGGGTTCGATTCCCGGCTGGTGCATCTAGAGGATCTTTGTGAAGGA
ACCTTACTTCTGTGGTGTGACATAATTGGACAAACTACCTACAGAGATTTAAAGCTCTAATTAAAATAAC
AAATCAATTGTTTTATAATATTCGTACGATTCTTTGATTATGTAATAAAATGTGATCATTAGGAAGATTA
CGAAAAATATAAAAAATATGAGTTCTGTGTGTATAACAAATGCTGTAAACGCCACAATTGTGTTTGTTGC
AAATAAACCCATGATTATTTGATTAAAATTGTTGTTTTCTTTGTTCATAGACAATAGTGTGTTTTGCCTA
AACGTGTACTGCATAAACTCCATGCGAGTGTATAGCGAGCTAGTGGCTAACGCTTGCCCCACCAAAGTAG
ATTCGTCAAAATCCTCAATTTCATCACCCTCCTCCAAGTTTAACATTTGGCCGTCGGAATTAACTTCTAA
AGATGCCACATAATCTAATAAATGAAATAGAGATTCAAACGTGGCGTCATCGTCCGTTTCGACCATTTCC
GAAAAGAACTCGGGCATAAACTCTATGATTTCTCTGGACGTGGTGTTGTCGAAACTCTCAAAGTACGCAG
TCAGGAACGTGCGCGACATGTCGTCGGGAAACTCGCGCGGAAACATTTGGCCACGTAATAAGTGTGCGTT
GAATTTATTCGCAAAAACATTGCATATTTTCGGCAAAGTAAAATTTTGTTGCATACCTTATCAAAAAATA
AGTGCTGCATACTTTTTAGAGAAACCAAATAATTTTTTATTGCATACCCGTTTTTAATAAAATACATTGC
ATACCCTCTTTTAATAAAAAATATTGCATACTTTGACGAAACAAATTTTCGTTGCATACCCAATAAAAGA
TTATTATATTGCATACCCGTTTTTAATAAAATACATTGCATACCCTCTTTTAATAAAAAATATTGCATAC
GTTGACGAAACAAATTTTCGTTGCATACCCAATAAAAGATTATTATATTGCATACCTTTTCTTGCCATAC
CATTTAGCCGATCAATTGTGCTCGGCAACAGTATATTTGTGGTGTGCCAACCAACAACGGATCCACTAGT
GTCGACGATGTAGGTCACAGTCTCGAAGCCGCGGTGCGGGTGCCAGGGCGTGCCCTTGGGCTCCCCGGGC
GCGTACTCCACCTCACCCATCTGGTCCATCATGATGAACGGGTCGAGGTGGCGGTAGTTGATCCCGGCGA
ACGCGCGGCGCACCGGGAAGCCCTCGCCCTCGAAACCGCTGGGCGCGGTGGTCACGGTGAGCACGGGACG
TGCGACGGCGTCGGCGGGTGCGGATACGCGGGGCAGCGTCAGCGGGTTCTCGACGGTCACGGCGGGCATG
TCGACACTAGTTCTAGCCAGCTTTTGTTCCCTTTAGTGAGGGTTAATTTCGAGCTTGGCGTAATCATGGT
CATAGCTGTTTCCTGTGTGAAATTGTTATCCGCTCACAATTCCACACAACATACGAGCCGGAAGCATAAA
GTGTAAAGCCTGGGGTGCCTAATGAGTGAGCTAACTCACATTAATTGCGTTGCGCTCACTGCCCGCTTTC
CAGTCGGGAAACCTGTCGTGCCAGCTGCATTAATGAATCGGCCAACGCGCGGGGAGAGGCGGTTTGCGTA
TTGGGCGCTCTTCCGCTTCCTCGCTCACTGACTCGCTGCGCTCGGTCGTTCGGCTGCGGCGAGCGGTATC
AGCTCACTCAAAGGCGGTAATACGGTTATCCACAGAATCAGGGGATAACGCAGGAAAGAACATGTGAGCA
AAAGGCCAGCAAAAGGCCAGGAACCGTAAAAAGGCCGCGTTGCTGGCGTTTTTCCATAGGCTCCGCCCCC
CTGACGAGCATCACAAAAATCGACGCTCAAGTCAGAGGTGGCGAAACCCGACAGGACTATAAAGATACCA
GGCGTTTCCCCCTGGAAGCTCCCTCGTGCGCTCTCCTGTTCCGACCCTGCCGCTTACCGGATACCTGTCC
GCCTTTCTCCCTTCGGGAAGCGTGGCGCTTTCTCATAGCTCACGCTGTAGGTATCTCAGTTCGGTGTAGG
TCGTTCGCTCCAAGCTGGGCTGTGTGCACGAACCCCCCGTTCAGCCCGACCGCTGCGCCTTATCCGGTAA
CTATCGTCTTGAGTCCAACCCGGTAAGACACGACTTATCGCCACTGGCAGCAGCCACTGGTAACAGGATT
AGCAGAGCGAGGTATGTAGGCGGTGCTACAGAGTTCTTGAAGTGGTGGCCTAACTACGGCTACACTAGAA
GAACAGTATTTGGTATCTGCGCTCTGCTGAAGCCAGTTACCTTCGGAAAAAGAGTTGGTAGCTCTTGATC
CGGCAAACAAACCACCGCTGGTAGCGGTGGTTTTTTTGTTTGCAAGCAGCAGATTACGCGCAGAAAAAAA
GGATCTCAAGAAGATCCTTTGATCTTTTCTACGGGGTCTGACGCTCAGTGGAACGAAAACTCACGTTAAG
GGATTTTGGTCATGAGATTATCAAAAAGGATCTTCACCTAGATCCTTTTAAATTAAAAATGAAGTTTTAA
ATCAATCTAAAGTATATATGAGTAAACTTGGTCTGACAGTTACCAATGCTTAATCAGTGAGGCACCTATC
TCAGCGATCTGTCTATTTCGTTCATCCATAGTTGCCTGACTCCCCGTCGTGTAGATAACTACGATACGGG
AGGGCTTACCATCTGGCCCCAGTGCTGCAATGATACCGCGGGACCCACGCTCACCGGCTCCAGATTTATC
AGCAATAAACCAGCCAGCCGGAAGGGCCGAGCGCAGAAGTGGTCCTGCAACTTTATCCGCCTCCATCCAG
TCTATTAATTGTTGCCGGGAAGCTAGAGTAAGTAGTTCGCCAGTTAATAGTTTGCGCAACGTTGTTGCCA
TTGCTACAGGCATCGTGGTGTCACGCTCGTCGTTTGGTATGGCTTCATTCAGCTCCGGTTCCCAACGATC
AAGGCGAGTTACATGATCCCCCATGTTGTGCAAAAAAGCGGTTAGCTCCTTCGGTCCTCCGATCGTTGTC
AGAAGTAAGTTGGCCGCAGTGTTATCACTCATGGTTATGGCAGCACTGCATAATTCTCTTACTGTCATGC
CATCCGTAAGATGCTTTTCTGTGACTGGTGAGTACTCAACCAAGTCATTCTGAGAATAGTGTATGCGGCG
ACCGAGTTGCTCTTGCCCGGCGTCAATACGGGATAATACCGCGCCACATAGCAGAACTTTAAAAGTGCTC
ATCATTGGAAAACGTTCTTCGGGGCGAAAACTCTCAAGGATCTTACCGCTGTTGAGATCCAGTTCGATGT
AACCCACTCGTGCACCCAACTGATCTTCAGCATCTTTTACTTTCACCAGCGTTTCTGGGTGAGCAAAAAC
AGGAAGGCAAAATGCCGCAAAAAAGGGAATAAGGGCGACACGGAAATGTTGAATACTCATACTCTTCCTT
TTTCAATATTATTGAAGCATTTATCAGGGTTATTGTCTCATGAGCGGATACATATTTGAATGTATTTAGA
AAAATAAACAAATAGGGGTTCCGCGCACATTTCCCCGAAAAGTGCCACCTAAATTGTAAGCGTTAATATT
TTGTTAAAATTCGCGTTAAATTTTTGTTAAATCAGCTCATTTTTTAACCAATAGGCCGAAATCGGCAAAA
TCCCTTATAAATCAAAAGAATAGACCGAGATAGGGT
[37 nt withheld, positions 4727-4763]
AAAGAACGTGGACTCCAACGTCAAAGG
[49 nt withheld, positions 4791-4839]
T
[91 nt withheld, positions 4841-4931]
G
[124 nt withheld, positions 4933-5056]
CCCATTCGCCATTCAGGCTGCGCAACTGTTGGGAAGGGCGATCGGTGCGGGCCTCTTCGCTATTACGCCA
GCTGGCGAAAGGGGGATGTGCTGCAAGGCGATTAAGTTGGGTAACGCCAGGGTTTTCCCAGTCACGACGT
TGTAAAACGACGGCCAGTGAATTGTAATACGACTCACTATAGGGCGAATTGGGTACGTACCGGGCCCCTA
GTATGTATGTAAGTTAATAAAACCCATTTTTGCGGAAAGTAGATAAAAAAAACATTTTTTTTTTTTACTG
CACTGGATATCATTGAACTTATCTGATCAGTTTTAAATTTACTTCGATCCAAGGGTATTTGATGTACCAG
GTTCTTTCGATTACCTCTCACTCAAAATGACATTCCACTCAAAGTCAGCGCTGTTTGCCTCCTTCTCTGT
CCACAGAAATATCGCCGTCTCTTTCGCCGCTGCGTCCGCTATCTCTTTCGCCACCGTTTGTAGCGTTACG
TAGCGTCAATGTCCGCCTTCAGTTGCATTTTGTCAGCGGTTTCGTGACGAAGCTCCAAGCGGTTTACGCC
ATCAATTAAACACAAAGTGCTGTGCCAAAACTCCTCTCGCTTCTTATTTTTGTTTGTTTTTTGAGTGATT
GGGGTGGTGATTGGTTTTGGGTGGGTAAGCAGGGGAAAGTGTGAAAAATCCCGGCAATGGGCCAAGAGGA
TCAGGAGCTATTAATTCGCGGAGGCAGCAAACACCCATCTGCCGAGCATCTGAACAATGTGAGTAGTACA
TGTGCATACATCTTAAGTTCACTTGATCTATAGGAACTGCGATTGCAACATCAAATTGTCTGCGGCGTGA
GAACTGCGACCCACAAAAATCCCAAACCGCAATTGCACAAACAAATAGTGACACGAAACAGATTATTCTG
GTAGCTGTTCTCGCTATATAAGACAATTTTTGAGATCATATCATGATCAAGACATCTAAAGGCATTCATT
TTCGACTATATTCTTTTTTACAAAAAATATAACAACCAGATATTTTAAGCTGATCCTAGATGCACAAAAA
ATAAATAAAAGTATAAACCTACTTCGTAGGATACTTCGGGGTACTTTTTGTTCGGGGTTAGATGAGCATA
ACGCTTGTAGTTGATATTTGAGATCCCCTATCATTGCAGGGTGACAGCGGAGCGGCTTCGCAGAGCTGCA
TTAACCAGGGCTTCGGGCAGGCCAAAAACTACGGCACGCTCCGGCCACCCAGTCCGCCGGAGGACTCCGG
TTCAGGGAGCGGCCAACTAGCCGAGAACCTCACCTATGCCTGGCACAATATGGACATCTTTGGGGCGGTC
AATCAGCCGGGCTCCGGATGGCGGCAGCTGGTCAACCGGACACGCGGACTATTCTGCAACGAGCGACACA
TACCGGCGCCCAGGAAACATTTGCTCAAGAACGGTGAGTTTCTATTCGCAGTCGGCTGATCTGTGTGAAA
TCTTAATAAAGGGTCCAATTACCAATTTGAAACTCAGTTTGCGGCGTGGCCTATCCGGGCGAACTTTTGG
CCGTGATGGGCAGTTCCGGTGCCGGAAAGACGACCCTGCTGAATGCCCTTGCCTTTCGATCGCCGCAGGG
CATCCAAGTATCGCCATCCGGGATGCGACTGCTCAATGGCCAACCTGTGGACGCCAAGGAGATGCAGGCC
AGGTGCGCCTATGTCCAGCAGGATGACCTCTTTATCGGCTCCCTAACGGCCAGGGAACACCTGATTTTCC
AAGCCATGGTGCGGATGCCACGACATCTGACCTATCGGCAGCGAGTGGCCCGCGTGGATCAGGTGATCCA
GGAGCTTTCGCTCAGCAAATGTCAGCACACGATCATCGGTGTGCCCGGCAGGGTGAAAGGTCTGTCCGGC
GGAGAAAGGAAGCGTCTGGCATTCGCCTCCGAGGCTCTAACCGATCCGCCGCTTCTGATCTGCGATGAGC
CCACCTCCGGACTGGACTCCTTTACCGCCCACAGCGTCGTCCAGGTGCTGAAGAAGCTGTCGCAGAAGGG
CAAGACCGTCATCCTGACCATTCATCAGCCGTCATCCGAGCTGTTTGAGCTCTTTGACAAGATCCTTCTG
ATGGCCGAGGGCAGGGTAGCTTTCTTGGGCACTCCCAGCGAAGCCGTCGACTTCTTTTCCTAGTGAGTTC
GATGTGTTTATTAAGGGTATCTAGTATTACATAACATCTCAACTCCTATCCAGCGTGGGTGCCCAGTGTC
CTACCAACTACAATCCGGCGGACTTTTACGTACAGGTGTTGGCCGTTGTGCCCGGACGGGAGATCGAGTC
CCGTGATCGGATCGCCAAGATATGCGACAATTTTGCCATTAGCAAAGTAGCCCGGGATATGGAGCAGTTG
TTGGCCACCAAAAATCTGGAGAAGCCACTGGAGCAGCCGGAGAATGGGTACACCTACAAGGCCACCTGGT
TCATGCAGTTCCGGGCGGTCCTGTGGCGATCCTGGCTGTCGGTGCTCAAGGAACCACTCCTCGTAAAAGT
GCGACTTATTCAGACAACGGTGAGTGGTTCCAGTGGAAACAAATGATATAACGCTTACAATTCTTGGAAA
CAAATTCGCTAGATTTTAGATAGAATTGCCTGATTCCACACCCTTCTTAGTTTTTTTCAATGAGATGTAT
AGTTTATAGTTTTGCAGAAGATAAATAAATTTCATTTAACTCGCGAATATTAATGAGATGCGAGTAACAT
TTTAATTTGCAGATGGTTGCCATCTTGATTGGCCTCATCTTTTTGGGCCAACAACTCACGCAAGTGGGTG
TGATGAATATCAACGGAGCCATCTTCCTCTTCCTGACCAACATGACCTTTCAAAACGTCTTTGCCACGAT
AAATGTAAGTCATGTTTAGAATACATTTGCATTTCAATAATTTACTAACTTTCTAATGAATCGATTCGAT
TTAGGTGTTCACCTCAGAGCTGCCAGTTTTTATGAGGGAGGCCCGAAGTCGACTTTATCGCTGTGACACA
TACTTTCTGGGCAAAACGATTGCCGAATTGCCGCTTTTTCTCACAGTGCCACTGGTTTTCACGGCGATTG
CCTATCCGATGATCGGACTGCGGGCCGGAGTGCTGCACTTCTTCAACTGCCTGGCGCTGGTCACTCTGGT
GGCCAATGTGTCAACGTCCTTCGGATATCTAATATCCTGCGCCAGCTCCTCGACCTCGATGGCGCTGTCT
GTGGGTCCGCCGGTTATCATACCATTCCTGCTCTTTGGCGGCTTCTTCTTGAACTCGGGCTCGGTGCCAG
TATACCTCAAATGGTTGTCGTACCTCTCATGGTTCCGTTACGCCAACGAGGGTCTGCTGATTAACCAATG
GGCGGACGTGGAGCCGGGCGAAATTAGCTGCACATCGTCGAACACCACGTGCCCCAGTTCGGGCAAGGTC
ATCCTGGAGACGCTTAACTTCTCCGCCGCCGATCTGCCGCTGGACTACGTGGGTCTGGCCATTCTCATCG
TGAGCTTCCGGGTGCTCGCATATCTGGCTCTAAGACTTCGGGCCCGACGCAAGGAGTAGCCGACATATAT
CCGAAATAACTGCTTGTTTTTTTTTTTACCATTATTACCATCGTGTTTACTGTTTATTGCCCCCTCAAAA
AGCTAATGTAATTATATTTGTGCCAATAAAAACAAGATATGACCTATAGAATACAAGTATTTCCCCTTCG
AACATCCCCACAAGTAGACTTTGGATTTGTTTCTAACCAAAAGACTTACACACCTGCATACCTTACATCA
AAAACTCGTTTATCGCTACATAAAACACCGGGATATATTTTTTATATACATACTTTTCAAATCGCGCGCC
CTCTTCATAATTCACCTCCACCACACCACGTTTCGTAGTTGCTCTTTCGCTGTCTCCCACCCGCTCTCCG
CAACACATTCACCTTTTGTTCGACGACCTTGGAGCGACTGTCGTTAGTTCCGCGCGATTCGGTTCGCTCA
AATGGTTCCGAGTGGTTCATTTCGTCTCAATAGAAATTAGTAATAAATATTTGTATGTACAATTTATTTG
CTCCAATATATTTGTATATATTTCCCTCACAGCTATATTTATTCTAATTTAATATTATGACTTTTTAAGG
TAATTTTTTGTGACCTGTTCGGAGTGATTAGCGTTACAATTTGAACTGAAAGTGACATCCAGTGTTTGTT
CCTTGTGTAGATGCATCTCAAAAAAATGGTGGGCATAATAGTGTTGTTTATATATATCAAAAATAACAAC
TATAATAATAAGAATACATTTAATTTAGAAAATGCTTGGATTTCACTGGAACTAGGCTAGCATAACTTCG
TATAATGTATGCTATACGAAGTTATGCTAGCGGATCCTGGCCACGTAATAAGTGTGCGTTGAATTTATTC
GCAAAAACATTGCATATTTTCGGCAAAGTAAAATTTTGTTGCATACCTTATCAAAAAATAAGTGCTGCAT
ACTTTTTAGAGAAACCAAATAATTTTTTATTGCATACCCGTTTTTAATAAAATACATTGCATACCCTCTT
TTAATAAAAAATATTGCATACTTTGACGAAACAAATTTTCGTTGCATACCCAATAAAAGATTATTATATT
GCATACCCGTTTTTAATAAAATACATTGCATACCCTCTTTTAATAAAAAATATTGCATACGTTGACGAAA
CAAATTTTCGTTGCATACCCAATAAAAGATTATTATATTGCATACCTTTTCTTGCCATACCATTTAGCCG
ATCAATTGTGCTCGGCAACAGTATATTTGTGGTGTGCCAACCAACAACAGATCCAAGCTGGCCGCGGCTC
GATCCGCTTGCATGCCTGCAGGTCGGAGTACTGTCCTCCGAGCGGAGTACTGTCCTCCGAGCGGAGTACT
GTCCTCCGAGCGGAGTACTGTCCTCCGAGCGGAGTACTGTCCTCCGAGCGGAAGCTTGCATGCCTGCAGG
TCGGAGTACTGTCCTCCGAGCGGAGTACTGTCCTCCGAGCGGAGTACTGTCCTCCGAGCGGAGTA
Features (pLannotate 1.2.2; 31 found; start..end, strand, type, name):
    231..301     +  ncRNA          tRNA: Accession: RF00005 - tRNA
    341..408     +  misc_RNA       tracrRNA (fragment): trans-activating CRISPR RNA for the Streptococcus pyogenes CRISPR/Cas9 system
    415..485     +  ncRNA          tRNA: Accession: RF00005 - tRNA
    525..592     +  misc_RNA       tracrRNA (fragment): trans-activating CRISPR RNA for the Streptococcus pyogenes CRISPR/Cas9 system
    599..669     +  ncRNA          tRNA: Accession: RF00005 - tRNA
    709..776     +  misc_RNA       tracrRNA (fragment): trans-activating CRISPR RNA for the Streptococcus pyogenes CRISPR/Cas9 system
    783..853     +  ncRNA          tRNA: Accession: RF00005 - tRNA
    875..950     +  misc_RNA       gRNA scaffold: guide RNA scaffold for the Streptococcus pyogenes CRISPR/Cas9 system
    957..1027    +  ncRNA          tRNA: Accession: RF00005 - tRNA
   1036..1110    +  intron         large T intron (fragment): SV40 (simian virus 40) large T antigen intron
   1114..1656    -  CDS            P74 (fragment): PIF0_NPVAC - Experimental evidence at protein level: Swiss-Prot protein existence level 1. Plays an essential role for oral infectivity of occlusion- derived virus (ODV) and functions also in host midgut attachment and fusion by binding to a specific host receptor. From Autographa californica nuclear polyhedrosis virus (AcMNPV).
   1658..2088    +  protein_bind   gypsy insulator: chromatin insulator from Drosophila Su(Hw), CP190, and Mod(mdg4)67.2
   2122..2191    +  protein_bind   attB: attB site for the φC31 integrase (Groth et al., 2000) phage φC31 integrase
   2410..2428    -  promoter       T3 promoter: promoter for bacteriophage T3 RNA polymerase
   2473..2489    -  protein_bind   lac operator: The lac repressor binds to the lac operator to inhibit transcription in E. coli. This inhibition can be relieved by adding lactose or isopropyl-β-D-thiogalactopyranoside (IPTG). lac repressor encoded by lacI
   2497..2527    -  promoter       lac promoter: promoter for the E. coli lac operon
   2542..2563    -  protein_bind   CAP binding site: CAP binding activates transcription in the presence of cAMP. E. coli catabolite activator protein
   2576..2668    -  CDS            lacI (fragment): lac repressor; lacI; The lac repressor binds to the lac operator to inhibit transcription in E. coli. This inhibition can be relieved by adding lactose or isopropyl-β-D-thiogalactopyranoside (IPTG).
   2851..3439    -  rep_origin     ori: high-copy-number ColE1/pMB1/pBR322/pUC origin of replication
   3610..4470    -  CDS            AmpR: β-lactamase; bla; confers resistance to ampicillin, carbenicillin, and related antibiotics
   4471..4575    -  promoter       AmpR promoter: bla
   4628..5056    -  rep_origin     f1 ori (sequence partly withheld): f1 bacteriophage origin of replication; arrow indicates direction of (+) strand synthesis
   5061..5218    -  CDS            lacZα (fragment): LacZα fragment of β-galactosidase; lacZ fragment
   5221..5239    +  promoter       T7 promoter: promoter for bacteriophage T7 RNA polymerase
   5264..9381    +  gene           mini-white: white; This modified version of the white gene lacks part of the first intron.
   9388..9421    -  protein_bind   loxP: Cre-mediated recombination occurs in the 8-bp core sequence (GCATACAT). Cre recombinase
   9434..9864    +  protein_bind   gypsy insulator: chromatin insulator from Drosophila Su(Hw), CP190, and Mod(mdg4)67.2
   9892..9911    -  misc_feature   MCS (fragment): pUC18/19 multiple cloning site
   9910..10004   +  protein_bind   5X UAS: five tandem copies of the "ScaI site" 17-mer CGGAGTACTGTCCTCCG, an upstream activating sequence (UAS) that efficiently binds yeast Gal4 (Webster et al., 1988; Pfeiffer et al., 2010) GAL4
  10008..10029   -  misc_feature   MCS (fragment): pUC18/19 multiple cloning site
  10028..31      +  protein_bind   5X UAS (across the origin): five tandem copies of the "ScaI site" 17-mer CGGAGTACTGTCCTCCG, an upstream activating sequence (UAS) that efficiently binds yeast Gal4 (Webster et al., 1988; Pfeiffer et al., 2010) GAL4
