[The description below was written by a language model from this plasmid's Addgene catalogue record and pLannotate feature annotations shown in this document.]
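Description:
UAS-4x(tRNA::axed{sgRNA}) is a Drosophila transgenesis plasmid of about 10 kb, built on a pCASPR-type backbone carrying an attB site, that delivers Gal4-inducible expression of four Cas9 guide RNAs against the fly gene axed. It is maintained in E. coli through a high-copy ColE1/pUC origin with ampicillin selection (AmpR and its bla promoter). An f1 origin and remnants of a lac/lacZα cloning region with T3 and T7 promoters are also present. For the fly genome, the φC31 attB site allows integrase-mediated insertion into a defined attP landing site, and the mini-white gene provides an eye-colour marker for identifying transformants. A single loxP site lies next to mini-white.

The payload is driven by two blocks of five tandem UAS elements, so transcription depends on Gal4 and can be restricted to the tissues or cell types of a chosen driver line; the core promoter downstream of the UAS repeats is not annotated. The transcript is a polycistronic array in which five tRNA units alternate with four spacer-plus-scaffold units for Streptococcus pyogenes Cas9. Endogenous tRNA-processing enzymes cleave at the tRNA boundaries and release the four individual sgRNAs from a single Pol II transcript. An SV40 large T intron fragment follows the array, along with a baculoviral sequence annotated as a P74 fragment, which probably serves as 3′ terminator sequence rather than as a coding gene. Two gypsy insulators are annotated, one upstream of the UAS repeats and one downstream of this 3′ region, to buffer the cassette from position effects. Combined with a Cas9 source, which this plasmid does not supply, the construct is suited to tissue-specific mutagenesis of axed; the associated study addresses axon degeneration in Drosophila.
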