Addgene plasmid #187883: UAS-4x(tRNA::axed{sgRNA})
Purpose: Gal4/UAS sgRNA expression targeting axed
Depositing lab: Lukas Neukomm. Depositing organization: Universite de Lausanne (UNIL). Publication: The NAD(+) precursor NMN activates dSarm to trigger axon degeneration in Drosophila. Llobet Rosell A, Paglione M, Gilley J, Kocia M, Perillo G, Gasparrini M, Cialabrini L, Raffaelli N, Angeletti C, Orsomando G, Wu PH, Coleman MP, Loreto A, Neukomm LJ. Elife. 2022 Dec 7;11:e80245. doi: 10.7554/eLife.80245. PubMed 36476387.
Backbone
  Vector backbone: pCASPR (attB)
  Backbone size w/o insert (bp): 9000
  Total vector size (bp): 10000
Growth in bacteria
  Bacterial resistance: Ampicillin, 100 μg/mL
  Growth temperature: 37°C
  Growth strain: DH5alpha
  Copy number: Unknown
Gene/Insert
  Gene/Insert name: 4 sgRNAs targeting axed (alt name: gRNAs: GGGGGGGGCGCACTGGGCGC, GGGGGTCGGCCCACGGAGGA, GGTGCGACGGTTCTCCGGCG, GGGATCACCACCCAGGAGAC)
  Insert size (bp): 1000
Terms and licenses: Academic/Nonprofit Terms; Industry Terms: Not Available to Industry
How to cite: UAS-4x(tRNA::axed{sgRNA}) was a gift from Lukas Neukomm (Addgene plasmid # 187883 ; http://n2t.net/addgene:187883 ; RRID:Addgene_187883)
